Addgene plasmid #127817: pCDNA6-LRRC26-V5-His
Purpose: Expression of human LRRC26 in mammalian cells
Depositing lab: Jiusheng Yan. Publication: Molecular basis for differential modulation of BK channel voltage-dependent gating by auxiliary gamma subunits. Li Q, Fan F, Kwak HR, Yan J. J Gen Physiol. 2015 Jun;145(6):543-54. doi: 10.1085/jgp.201511356. PubMed 26009545.
Backbone
  Vector backbone: pCDNA6
  Vector type: Mammalian Expression
  Selectable markers: Blasticidin
Growth in bacteria
  Bacterial resistance: Ampicillin, 100 μg/mL
  Growth temperature: 37°C
  Growth strain: DH5alpha
  Copy number: High Copy
Gene/Insert
  Gene/Insert name: LRRC26 (alt name: BK channel auxiliary gamma subunit 1)
  Species: H. sapiens (human)
  Entrez Gene: LRRC26 (a.k.a. CAPC, bA350O14.10)
  Promoter: CMV
  Tag / fusion protein: V5, 6xHis (C terminal on insert)
  Cloning method: Restriction Enzyme; 5′ cloning site Unknown (unknown if destroyed); 3′ cloning site Unknown (unknown if destroyed)
Terms and licenses: Academic/Nonprofit Terms; Industry Terms: Not Available to Industry
How to cite: pCDNA6-LRRC26-V5-His was a gift from Jiusheng Yan (Addgene plasmid # 127817 ; http://n2t.net/addgene:127817 ; RRID:Addgene_127817)
