[The description below was written by a language model from this plasmid's Addgene catalogue record and pLannotate feature annotations shown in this document.]
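Description:
pCDNA6-LRRC26-V5-His is a 6,057-nt mammalian expression plasmid built on the pCDNA6 backbone for producing human LRRC26, the auxiliary gamma 1 subunit of the large-conductance, voltage- and calcium-activated potassium (BK) channel. It is maintained in E. coli as a high-copy plasmid through a ColE1/pUC-type origin and selected with ampicillin via the β-lactamase gene. An f1 origin is also present, along with small lac promoter/operator remnants typical of this backbone family.

The LRRC26 coding sequence lies downstream of the human CMV immediate-early enhancer and promoter and is followed by the bovine growth hormone polyadenylation signal, an arrangement that gives strong constitutive expression in transfected mammalian cells. A T7 promoter between the CMV promoter and the insert allows in vitro transcription or sequencing from that site. The open reading frame is fused in frame at its C terminus to a V5 epitope. The catalogue also lists a 6xHis tag, which the feature table does not annotate separately, although there is unannotated space between the V5 tag and the poly(A) signal. These tags allow antibody detection and affinity capture of the protein. A second cassette places the blasticidin S deaminase gene under tandem SV40 early and bacterial EM7 promoters with an SV40 poly(A) signal, so blasticidin can be used to select stable mammalian lines. The short bleomycin-resistance, HIV LTR and lacI fragments flagged by the annotation are likely partial matches rather than functional elements. The cloning sites are not recorded.

The plasmid is suited to co-expression with BK alpha subunits in heterologous cells to study how LRRC26 shifts channel voltage-dependent gating.
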