Features (pLannotate 1.2.2; 23 found; start..end, strand, type, name):
     28..80      -  misc_feature   bom (fragment): basis of mobility region from pBR322
    235..614     +  enhancer       CMV enhancer: human cytomegalovirus immediate early enhancer
    615..818     +  promoter       CMV promoter: human cytomegalovirus (CMV) immediate early promoter
    814..847     +  LTR            5' LTR (truncated) (fragment): truncated 5' long terminal repeat (LTR) from HIV-1
    863..881     +  promoter       T7 promoter: promoter for bacteriophage T7 RNA polymerase
    920..1921    +  CDS            LRRC26: LRC26_HUMAN - Also known as CAPC. Experimental evidence at protein level: Swiss-Prot protein existence level 1. Auxiliary protein of the large-conductance, voltage and calcium-activated potassium channel (BK alpha). Required for the conversion of BK alpha channels from a high-voltage to a low-voltage activated channel type in non-excitable cells. These are characterized by negative membrane voltages and constant low levels of calcium. From Homo sapiens (Human).
   1922..1963    +  CDS            V5 tag: epitope tag from simian virus 5
   2019..2243    +  polyA_signal   bGH poly(A) signal: bovine growth hormone polyadenylation signal
   2247..2268    +  promoter       SV40 promoter (fragment): SV40 enhancer and early promoter
   2289..2717    +  rep_origin     f1 ori (sequence partly withheld): f1 bacteriophage origin of replication; arrow indicates direction of (+) strand synthesis
   2731..3060    +  promoter       SV40 promoter: SV40 enhancer and early promoter
   3108..3155    +  promoter       EM7 promoter: synthetic bacterial promoter&nbsp
   3174..3572    +  CDS            BSD: blasticidin S deaminase; Aspergillus terreus BSD; confers resistance to blasticidin
   3573..3600    +  CDS            BleoR (fragment): antibiotic-binding protein; Sh ble from Streptoalloteichus hindustanus; confers resistance to bleomycin, phleomycin, and Zeocin™
   3610..3735    +  CDS            ble (fragment): BLE_KLEPN - Experimental evidence at protein level: Swiss-Prot protein existence level 1. Binding protein with a strong affinity to the bleomycin family of antibiotics. Binds to CL990; an antimitotic-antibiotic compound. From Klebsiella pneumoniae.
   3730..3851    +  polyA_signal   SV40 poly(A) signal: SV40 polyadenylation signal
   3924..3940    -  protein_bind   lac operator: The lac repressor binds to the lac operator to inhibit transcription in E. coli. This inhibition can be relieved by adding lactose or isopropyl-β-D-thiogalactopyranoside (IPTG). lac repressor encoded by lacI
   3948..3978    -  promoter       lac promoter: promoter for the E. coli lac operon
   3993..4014    -  protein_bind   CAP binding site: CAP binding activates transcription in the presence of cAMP. E. coli catabolite activator protein
   4027..4119    -  CDS            lacI (fragment): lac repressor; lacI; The lac repressor binds to the lac operator to inhibit transcription in E. coli. This inhibition can be relieved by adding lactose or isopropyl-β-D-thiogalactopyranoside (IPTG).
   4302..4890    -  rep_origin     ori: high-copy-number ColE1/pMB1/pBR322/pUC origin of replication
   5061..5921    -  CDS            AmpR: β-lactamase; bla; confers resistance to ampicillin, carbenicillin, and related antibiotics
   5922..6026    -  promoter       AmpR promoter: bla
>Addgene plasmid #127817 | pCDNA6-LRRC26-V5-His | addgene full sequence | sequence record 249057 | Addgene NGS Result
GACGGATCGGGAGATCTCCCGATCCCCTATGGTGCACTCTCAGTACAATCTGCTCTGATGCCGCATAGTT
AAGCCAGTATCTGCTCCCTGCTTGTGTGTTGGAGGTCGCTGAGTAGTGCGCGAGCAAAATTTAAGCTACA
ACAAGGCAAGGCTTGACCGACAATTGCATGAAGAATCTGCTTAGGGTTAGGCGTTTTGCGCTGCTTCGCG
ATGTACGGGCCAGATATACGCGTTGACATTGATTATTGACTAGTTATTAATAGTAATCAATTACGGGGTC
ATTAGTTCATAGCCCATATATGGAGTTCCGCGTTACATAACTTACGGTAAATGGCCCGCCTGGCTGACCG
CCCAACGACCCCCGCCCATTGACGTCAATAATGACGTATGTTCCCATAGTAACGCCAATAGGGACTTTCC
ATTGACGTCAATGGGTGGAGTATTTACGGTAAACTGCCCACTTGGCAGTACATCAAGTGTATCATATGCC
AAGTACGCCCCCTATTGACGTCAATGACGGTAAATGGCCCGCCTGGCATTATGCCCAGTACATGACCTTA
TGGGACTTTCCTACTTGGCAGTACATCTACGTATTAGTCATCGCTATTACCATGGTGATGCGGTTTTGGC
AGTACATCAATGGGCGTGGATAGCGGTTTGACTCACGGGGATTTCCAAGTCTCCACCCCATTGACGTCAA
TGGGAGTTTGTTTTGGCACCAAAATCAACGGGACTTTCCAAAATGTCGTAACAACTCCGCCCCATTGACG
CAAATGGGCGGTAGGCGTGTACGGTGGGAGGTCTATATAAGCAGAGCTCTCTGGCTAACTAGAGAACCCA
CTGCTTACTGGCTTATCGAAATTAATACGACTCACTATAGGGAGACCCAAGCTGGCTAGCGTTTAAACTT
AAGCTTACCATGCGGGGCCCTTCCTGGTCGCGGCCTCGGCCGCTGCTGCTGCTGTTGCTGCTGCTGTCGC
CTTGGCCTGTCTGGGCCCATGTGTCGGCCACGGCCTCGCCCTCGGGGTCCCTGGGCGCCCCGGACTGCCC
CGAGGTGTGCACGTGCGTGCCGGGAGGCCTGGCCAGCTGCTCGGCACTCTCGCTGCCCGCCGTGCCCCCG
GGCCTGAGCCTGCGCCTGCGCGCGCTGCTGCTGGACCACAACCGCGTCCGTGCGCTGCCGCCAGGTGCCT
TCGCGGGAGCGGGCGCGCTACAGCGCCTGGACCTGCGCGAGAACGGGCTGCACTCGGTGCATGTGCGAGC
CTTCTGGGGCCTGGGCGCGCTGCAGCTGCTGGACCTGAGCGCCAACCAGCTGGAAGCACTGGCACCAGGG
ACTTTCGCGCCGCTGCGCGCGCTGCGCAACCTCTCATTGGCCGGCAACCGGCTGGCGCGCCTGGAGCCCG
CGGCGCTAGGCGCGCTCCCGCTGCTGCGCTCACTCAGCCTGCAGGACAACGAGCTGGCGGCACTCGCGCC
GGGGCTGCTGGGCCGCCTGCCCGCTCTAGACGCGCTGCACCTGCGCGGCAACCCTTGGGGCTGCGGGTGC
GCGCTGCGCCCGCTCTGCGCCTGGCTGCGCCGGCACCCGCTGCCCGCGTCAGAGGCCGAGACGGTGCTCT
GCGTGTGGCCGGGACGCCTGACGCTCAGCCCCCTGACTGCCTTTTCCGACGCCGCCTTTAGCCATTGCGC
GCAGCCGCTCGCCCTGCGGGACCTGGCCGTGGTTTACACGCTCGGGCCGGCCTCCTTCCTCGTCAGCCTG
GCTTCCTGCCTGGCGCTGGGCTCTGGGCTCACCGCCTGCCGTGCGCGCCGCCGCCGCCTCCGCACCGCCG
CCCTCCGCCCGCCGAGACCGCCAGACCCGAACCCCGATCCCGACCCCCACGGCTGTGCCTCGCCCGCGGA
CCCGGGGAGCCCCGCCGCTGCCGCCCAAGCTGGTAAGCCTATCCCTAACCCTCTCCTCGGTCTCGATTCT
ACGCGTACCGGTCATCATCACCATCACCATTGAGTTTAAACCCGCTGATCAGCCTCGACTGTGCCTTCTA
GTTGCCAGCCATCTGTTGTTTGCCCCTCCCCCGTGCCTTCCTTGACCCTGGAAGGTGCCACTCCCACTGT
CCTTTCCTAATAAAATGAGGAAATTGCATCGCATTGTCTGAGTAGGTGTCATTCTATTCTGGGGGGTGGG
GTGGGGCAGGACAGCAAGGGGGAGGATTGGGAAGACAATAGCAGGCATGCTGGGGATGCGGTGGGCTCTA
TGGCTTCTGAGGCGGAAAGAACCAGCTGGGGCTCTAGGGGGTATCCCC
[124 nt withheld, positions 2289-2412]
C
[91 nt withheld, positions 2414-2504]
A
[49 nt withheld, positions 2506-2554]
CCTTTGACGTTGGAGTCCACGTTCTTT
[37 nt withheld, positions 2582-2618]
ACCCTATCTCGGTCTATTCTTTTGATTTATAAGGGATTTTGCCGATTTCGGCCTATTGGTTAAAAAATGA
GCTGATTTAACAAAAATTTAACGCGAATTAATTCTGTGGAATGTGTGTCAGTTAGGGTGTGGAAAGTCCC
CAGGCTCCCCAGCAGGCAGAAGTATGCAAAGCATGCATCTCAATTAGTCAGCAACCAGGTGTGGAAAGTC
CCCAGGCTCCCCAGCAGGCAGAAGTATGCAAAGCATGCATCTCAATTAGTCAGCAACCATAGTCCCGCCC
CTAACTCCGCCCATCCCGCCCCTAACTCCGCCCAGTTCCGCCCATTCTCCGCCCCATGGCTGACTAATTT
TTTTTATTTATGCAGAGGCCGAGGCCGCCTCTGCCTCTGAGCTATTCCAGAAGTAGTGAGGAGGCTTTTT
TGGAGGCCTAGGCTTTTGCAAAAAGCTCCCGGGAGCTTGTATATCCATTTTCGGATCTGATCAGCACGTG
TTGACAATTAATCATCGGCATAGTATATCGGCATAGTATAATACGACAAGGTGAGGAACTAAACCATGGC
CAAGCCTTTGTCTCAAGAAGAATCCACCCTCATTGAAAGAGCAACGGCTACAATCAACAGCATCCCCATC
TCTGAAGACTACAGCGTCGCCAGCGCAGCTCTCTCTAGCGACGGCCGCATCTTCACTGGTGTCAATGTAT
ATCATTTTACTGGGGGACCTTGTGCAGAACTCGTGGTGCTGGGCACTGCTGCTGCTGCGGCAGCTGGCAA
CCTGACTTGTATCGTCGCGATCGGAAATGAGAACAGGGGCATCTTGAGCCCCTGCGGACGGTGCCGACAG
GTGCTTCTCGATCTGCATCCTGGGATCAAAGCCATAGTGAAGGACAGTGATGGACAGCCGACGGCAGTTG
GGATTCGTGAATTGCTGCCCTCTGGTTATGTGTGGGAGGGCTAAGCACTTCGTGGCCGAGGAGCAGGACT
GACACGTGCTACGAGATTTCGATTCCACCGCCGCCTTCTATGAAAGGTTGGGCTTCGGAATCGTTTTCCG
GGACGCCGGCTGGATGATCCTCCAGCGCGGGGATCTCATGCTGGAGTTCTTCGCCCACCCCAACTTGTTT
ATTGCAGCTTATAATGGTTACAAATAAAGCAATAGCATCACAAATTTCACAAATAAAGCATTTTTTTCAC
TGCATTCTAGTTGTGGTTTGTCCAAACTCATCAATGTATCTTATCATGTCTGTATACCGTCGACCTCTAG
CTAGAGCTTGGCGTAATCATGGTCATAGCTGTTTCCTGTGTGAAATTGTTATCCGCTCACAATTCCACAC
AACATACGAGCCGGAAGCATAAAGTGTAAAGCCTGGGGTGCCTAATGAGTGAGCTAACTCACATTAATTG
CGTTGCGCTCACTGCCCGCTTTCCAGTCGGGAAACCTGTCGTGCCAGCTGCATTAATGAATCGGCCAACG
CGCGGGGAGAGGCGGTTTGCGTATTGGGCGCTCTTCCGCTTCCTCGCTCACTGACTCGCTGCGCTCGGTC
GTTCGGCTGCGGCGAGCGGTATCAGCTCACTCAAAGGCGGTAATACGGTTATCCACAGAATCAGGGGATA
ACGCAGGAAAGAACATGTGAGCAAAAGGCCAGCAAAAGGCCAGGAACCGTAAAAAGGCCGCGTTGCTGGC
GTTTTTCCATAGGCTCCGCCCCCCTGACGAGCATCACAAAAATCGACGCTCAAGTCAGAGGTGGCGAAAC
CCGACAGGACTATAAAGATACCAGGCGTTTCCCCCTGGAAGCTCCCTCGTGCGCTCTCCTGTTCCGACCC
TGCCGCTTACCGGATACCTGTCCGCCTTTCTCCCTTCGGGAAGCGTGGCGCTTTCTCATAGCTCACGCTG
TAGGTATCTCAGTTCGGTGTAGGTCGTTCGCTCCAAGCTGGGCTGTGTGCACGAACCCCCCGTTCAGCCC
GACCGCTGCGCCTTATCCGGTAACTATCGTCTTGAGTCCAACCCGGTAAGACACGACTTATCGCCACTGG
CAGCAGCCACTGGTAACAGGATTAGCAGAGCGAGGTATGTAGGCGGTGCTACAGAGTTCTTGAAGTGGTG
GCCTAACTACGGCTACACTAGAAGAACAGTATTTGGTATCTGCGCTCTGCTGAAGCCAGTTACCTTCGGA
AAAAGAGTTGGTAGCTCTTGATCCGGCAAACAAACCACCGCTGGTAGCGGTGGTTTTTTTGTTTGCAAGC
AGCAGATTACGCGCAGAAAAAAAGGATCTCAAGAAGATCCTTTGATCTTTTCTACGGGGTCTGACGCTCA
GTGGAACGAAAACTCACGTTAAGGGATTTTGGTCATGAGATTATCAAAAAGGATCTTCACCTAGATCCTT
TTAAATTAAAAATGAAGTTTTAAATCAATCTAAAGTATATATGAGTAAACTTGGTCTGACAGTTACCAAT
GCTTAATCAGTGAGGCACCTATCTCAGCGATCTGTCTATTTCGTTCATCCATAGTTGCCTGACTCCCCGT
CGTGTAGATAACTACGATACGGGAGGGCTTACCATCTGGCCCCAGTGCTGCAATGATACCGCGAGACCCA
CGCTCACCGGCTCCAGATTTATCAGCAATAAACCAGCCAGCCGGAAGGGCCGAGCGCAGAAGTGGTCCTG
CAACTTTATCCGCCTCCATCCAGTCTATTAATTGTTGCCGGGAAGCTAGAGTAAGTAGTTCGCCAGTTAA
TAGTTTGCGCAACGTTGTTGCCATTGCTACAGGCATCGTGGTGTCACGCTCGTCGTTTGGTATGGCTTCA
TTCAGCTCCGGTTCCCAACGATCAAGGCGAGTTACATGATCCCCCATGTTGTGCAAAAAAGCGGTTAGCT
CCTTCGGTCCTCCGATCGTTGTCAGAAGTAAGTTGGCCGCAGTGTTATCACTCATGGTTATGGCAGCACT
GCATAATTCTCTTACTGTCATGCCATCCGTAAGATGCTTTTCTGTGACTGGTGAGTACTCAACCAAGTCA
TTCTGAGAATAGTGTATGCGGCGACCGAGTTGCTCTTGCCCGGCGTCAATACGGGATAATACCGCGCCAC
ATAGCAGAACTTTAAAAGTGCTCATCATTGGAAAACGTTCTTCGGGGCGAAAACTCTCAAGGATCTTACC
GCTGTTGAGATCCAGTTCGATGTAACCCACTCGTGCACCCAACTGATCTTCAGCATCTTTTACTTTCACC
AGCGTTTCTGGGTGAGCAAAAACAGGAAGGCAAAATGCCGCAAAAAAGGGAATAAGGGCGACACGGAAAT
GTTGAATACTCATACTCTTCCTTTTTCAATATTATTGAAGCATTTATCAGGGTTATTGTCTCATGAGCGG
ATACATATTTGAATGTATTTAGAAAAATAAACAAATAGGGGTTCCGCGCACATTTCCCCGAAAAGTGCCA
CCTGACGTC
